>Addgene plasmid #129510 | CytERM-mAvicFP1 | addgene full sequence | sequence record 271862 | Addgene NGS Result
TAATAGTAATCAATTACGGGGTCATTAGTTCATAGCCCATATATGGAGTTCCGCGTTACATAACTTACGG
TAAATGGCCCGCCTGGCTGACCGCCCAACGACCCCCGCCCATTGACGTCAATAATGACGTATGTTCCCAT
AGTAACGCCAATAGGGACTTTCCATTGACGTCAATGGGTGGAGTATTTACGGTAAACTGCCCACTTGGCA
GTACATCAAGTGTATCATATGCCAAGTACGCCCCCTATTGACGTCAATGACGGTAAATGGCCCGCCTGGC
ATTATGCCCAGTACATGACCTTATGGGACTTTCCTACTTGGCAGTACATCTACGTATTAGTCATCGCTAT
TACCATGGTGATGCGGTTTTGGCAGTACATCAATGGGCGTGGATAGCGGTTTGACTCACGGGGATTTCCA
AGTCTCCACCCCATTGACGTCAATGGGAGTTTGTTTTGGCACCAAAATCAACGGGACTTTCCAAAATGTC
GTAACAACTCCGCCCCATTGACGCAAATGGGCGGTAGGCGTGTACGGTGGGAGGTCTATATAAGCAGAGC
TGGTTTAGTGAACCGTCAGATCCGCTAGCGCTACCGGACTCAGATCTGGTACCCCTTGCAGCTTCCAGTT
GTCAGGAAGAGAAGGCTCCCATGGATCCTGTGGTGGTGCTGGGGCTCTGTCTCTCCTGTTTGCTTCTCCT
TTCACTCTGGAAACAGAGCTATGGGGGAGGGAAGCTTCGAATTCTGCAGTCGACGGTACCGCGGGCCCGG
GATCCACCGGTCGCCACCATGGTGAGCAAGGGCGAGGAGCTGTTCAACGGTATCGTTCCTATCCTGATCG
AACTGAACGGTGACGTTCATGGTCATAAGTTCTCTGTTCGTGGTGAAGGTGAAGGTGACGCTGGTTCTGG
TAAGATCGAAATCAAGTTCGTTTGCACCACCGGTACCCTGCCTGTTCCTTGGCCTACCCTGGTTACCACC
TTATGCTACGGTGTTCAGTGCTTCACCCGTTACCCTGAACATATGAAGCAGCATGACTTCTACAAGTCTG
CTATGCCTGACGGTTACATCCAGAAGCGTACCATCTCTTTCCAGGACGACGGTCATTACAAGACCCGTGC
TGAAGTTAAGTTCGAAGGTGACACCCTGGTTAACCGTATCGAACTGAAGGGTATCGACTTCAAGGAAGAC
GGTAACATCCTGGGTAACAAGATGGAATACAACTACAACTCTCATTCTGTTTACGTTCTGTCTGACAAGG
CTAACAACGGTATCAAGGTTAACTTCAAGATCCGTCATAACCTGAAGGGTGAAGGTATCCAGCTGGCTGA
CCATGACCAGCAGAACATCCCTATCGGTGACGGTCCTGTTCTGCTGCCTGACTACCATTACCTGTCTACC
CAGACCAAGATCACCAAGGACCCTAACGAAAAGCGTGACCATATGAACCTGGTTGAATTCGTTACCGCTT
GCGGTATCACCCATGGCATGGACGAGCTGTACAAGTAAGCGGCCGCGACTCTAGATCATAATCAGCCATA
CCACATTTGTAGAGGTTTTACTTGCTTTAAAAAACCTCCCACACCTCCCCCTGAACCTGAAACATAAAAT
GAATGCAATTGTTGTTGTTAACTTGTTTATTGCAGCTTATAATGGTTACAAATAAAGCAATAGCATCACA
AATTTCACAAATAAAGCATTTTTTTCACTGCATTCTAGTTGTGGTTTGTCCAAACTCATCAATGTATCTT
AAGGCGTAAATTGTAAGCGTTAATATTTTGTTAAAATTCGCGTTAAATTTTTGTTAAATCAGCTCATTTT
TTAACCAATAGGCCGAAATCGGCAAAATCCCTTATAAATCAAAAGAATAGACCGAGATAGGGT
[37 nt withheld, positions 1884-1920]
AAAGAACGTGGACTCCAACGTCAAAGG
[49 nt withheld, positions 1948-1996]
T
[91 nt withheld, positions 1998-2088]
G
[124 nt withheld, positions 2090-2213]
CAGGTGGCACTTTTCGGGGAAATGTGCGCGGAACCCCTATTTGTTTATTTTTCTAAATACATTCAAATAT
GTATCCGCTCATGAGACAATAACCCTGATAAATGCTTCAATAATATTGAAAAAGGAAGAGTCCTGAGGCG
GAAAGAACCAGCTGTGGAATGTGTGTCAGTTAGGGTGTGGAAAGTCCCCAGGCTCCCCAGCAGGCAGAAG
TATGCAAAGCATGCATCTCAATTAGTCAGCAACCAGGTGTGGAAAGTCCCCAGGCTCCCCAGCAGGCAGA
AGTATGCAAAGCATGCATCTCAATTAGTCAGCAACCATAGTCCCGCCCCTAACTCCGCCCATCCCGCCCC
TAACTCCGCCCAGTTCCGCCCATTCTCCGCCCCATGGCTGACTAATTTTTTTTATTTATGCAGAGGCCGA
GGCCGCCTCGGCCTCTGAGCTATTCCAGAAGTAGTGAGGAGGCTTTTTTGGAGGCCTAGGCTTTTGCAAA
GATCGATCAAGAGACAGGATGAGGATCGTTTCGCATGATTGAACAAGATGGATTGCACGCAGGTTCTCCG
GCCGCTTGGGTGGAGAGGCTATTCGGCTATGACTGGGCACAACAGACAATCGGCTGCTCTGATGCCGCCG
TGTTCCGGCTGTCAGCGCAGGGGCGCCCGGTTCTTTTTGTCAAGACCGACCTGTCCGGTGCCCTGAATGA
ACTGCAAGACGAGGCAGCGCGGCTATCGTGGCTGGCCACGACGGGCGTTCCTTGCGCAGCTGTGCTCGAC
GTTGTCACTGAAGCGGGAAGGGACTGGCTGCTATTGGGCGAAGTGCCGGGGCAGGATCTCCTGTCATCTC
ACCTTGCTCCTGCCGAGAAAGTATCCATCATGGCTGATGCAATGCGGCGGCTGCATACGCTTGATCCGGC
TACCTGCCCATTCGACCACCAAGCGAAACATCGCATCGAGCGAGCACGTACTCGGATGGAAGCCGGTCTT
GTCGATCAGGATGATCTGGACGAAGAGCATCAGGGGCTCGCGCCAGCCGAACTGTTCGCCAGGCTCAAGG
CGAGCATGCCCGACGGCGAGGATCTCGTCGTGACCCATGGCGATGCCTGCTTGCCGAATATCATGGTGGA
AAATGGCCGCTTTTCTGGATTCATCGACTGTGGCCGGCTGGGTGTGGCGGACCGCTATCAGGACATAGCG
TTGGCTACCCGTGATATTGCTGAAGAGCTTGGCGGCGAATGGGCTGACCGCTTCCTCGTGCTTTACGGTA
TCGCCGCTCCCGATTCGCAGCGCATCGCCTTCTATCGCCTTCTTGACGAGTTCTTCTGAGCGGGACTCTG
GGGTTCGAAATGACCGACCAAGCGACGCCCAACCTGCCATCACGAGATTTCGATTCCACCGCCGCCTTCT
ATGAAAGGTTGGGCTTCGGAATCGTTTTCCGGGACGCCGGCTGGATGATCCTCCAGCGCGGGGATCTCAT
GCTGGAGTTCTTCGCCCACCCTAGGGGGAGGCTAACTGAAACACGGAAGGAGACAATACCGGAAGGAACC
CGCGCTATGACGGCAATAAAAAGACAGAATAAAACGCACGGTGTTGGGTCGTTTGTTCATAAACGCGGGG
TTCGGTCCCAGGGCTGGCACTCTGTCGATACCCCACCGAGACCCCATTGGGGCCAATACGCCCGCGTTTC
TTCCTTTTCCCCACCCCACCCCCCAAGTTCGGGTGAAGGCCCAGGGCTCGCAGCCAACGTCGGGGCGGCA
GGCCCTGCCATAGCCTCAGGTTACTCATATATACTTTAGATTGATTTAAAACTTCATTTTTAATTTAAAA
GGATCTAGGTGAAGATCCTTTTTGATAATCTCATGACCAAAATCCCTTAACGTGAGTTTTCGTTCCACTG
AGCGTCAGACCCCGTAGAAAAGATCAAAGGATCTTCTTGAGATCCTTTTTTTCTGCGCGTAATCTGCTGC
TTGCAAACAAAAAAACCACCGCTACCAGCGGTGGTTTGTTTGCCGGATCAAGAGCTACCAACTCTTTTTC
CGAAGGTAACTGGCTTCAGCAGAGCGCAGATACCAAATACTGTTCTTCTAGTGTAGCCGTAGTTAGGCCA
CCACTTCAAGAACTCTGTAGCACCGCCTACATACCTCGCTCTGCTAATCCTGTTACCAGTGGCTGCTGCC
AGTGGCGATAAGTCGTGTCTTACCGGGTTGGACTCAAGACGATAGTTACCGGATAAGGCGCAGCGGTCGG
GCTGAACGGGGGGTTCGTGCACACAGCCCAGCTTGGAGCGAACGACCTACACCGAACTGAGATACCTACA
GCGTGAGCTATGAGAAAGCGCCACGCTTCCCGAAGGGAGAAAGGCGGACAGGTATCCGGTAAGCGGCAGG
GTCGGAACAGGAGAGCGCACGAGGGAGCTTCCAGGGGGAAACGCCTGGTATCTTTATAGTCCTGTCGGGT
TTCGCCACCTCTGACTTGAGCGTCGATTTTTGTGATGCTCGTCAGGGGGGCGGAGCCTATGGAAAAACGC
CAGCAACGCGGCCTTTTTACGGTTCCTGGCCTTTTGCTGGCCTTTTGCTCACATGTTCTTTCCTGCGTTA
TCCCCTGATTCTGTGGATAACCGTATTACCGCCATGCATTAGTTAT
Features (pLannotate 1.2.2; 16 found; start..end, strand, type, name):
     54..357     +  enhancer       CMV enhancer: human cytomegalovirus immediate early enhancer
    358..561     +  promoter       CMV promoter: human cytomegalovirus (CMV) immediate early promoter
    584..607     +  misc_feature   MCS (fragment): multiple cloning site
    651..737     +  CDS            CYP2C1 (fragment): CP2C1_RABIT - Experimental evidence at protein level: Swiss-Prot protein existence level 1. Cytochromes P450 are a group of heme-thiolate monooxygenases. In liver microsomes, this enzyme is involved in an NADPH-dependent electron transport pathway. It oxidizes a variety of structurally unrelated compounds, including steroids, fatty acids, and xenobiotics. From Oryctolagus cuniculus (Rabbit).
    732..775     +  misc_feature   MCS (fragment): multiple cloning site
    795..1505    +  CDS            mAvicFP1: mAvicFP1 is a basic (constitutively fluorescent) green fluorescent protein published in 2019, derived from Aequorea victoria. It has low acid sensitivity.
   1524..1607    +  CDS            large T antigen (fragment): large T antigen from SV40 (simian virus 40)
   1630..1751    +  polyA_signal   SV40 poly(A) signal: SV40 polyadenylation signal
   1785..2213    -  rep_origin     f1 ori (sequence partly withheld): f1 bacteriophage origin of replication; arrow indicates direction of (+) strand synthesis
   2240..2344    +  promoter       AmpR promoter: bla
   2346..2703    +  promoter       SV40 promoter: SV40 enhancer and early promoter
   2738..3532    +  CDS            NeoR/KanR: aminoglycoside phosphotransferase from Tn5; aph(3')-II (or nptII); confers resistance to neomycin, kanamycin, and G418 (Geneticin®)
   3553..3705    +  CDS            ble (fragment): BLE_KLEPN - Experimental evidence at protein level: Swiss-Prot protein existence level 1. Binding protein with a strong affinity to the bleomycin family of antibiotics. Binds to CL990; an antimitotic-antibiotic compound. From Klebsiella pneumoniae.
   3764..3811    +  polyA_signal   HSV TK poly(A) signal: herpes simplex virus thymidine kinase polyadenylation signal (Cole and Stacy, 1985)
   3902..3918    -  polyA_signal   bGH poly(A) signal (fragment): bovine growth hormone polyadenylation signal
   4140..4728    +  rep_origin     ori: high-copy-number ColE1/pMB1/pBR322/pUC origin of replication
