[The description below was written by a language model from this plasmid's Addgene catalogue record and pLannotate feature annotations shown in this document.]
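Description:
CytERM-mAvicFP1 is a mammalian expression plasmid of about 4.8 kb built on the Clontech pC1 backbone. It is propagated in E. coli at high copy from a ColE1/pUC-type origin and also carries an f1 phage origin. A single NeoR/KanR (Tn5 aminoglycoside phosphotransferase) gene provides selection in both hosts. The bacterial AmpR (bla) promoter drives it for kanamycin resistance in bacteria, and the adjacent SV40 enhancer/early promoter drives it for G418 selection in mammalian cells, with an HSV TK polyadenylation signal downstream. The short ble, SV40 large T antigen and bGH poly(A) fragments in the feature table look like backbone remnants or partial matches rather than functional elements.

The payload is a fusion protein expressed from the human CMV immediate-early enhancer and promoter and terminated by the SV40 poly(A) signal. The N-terminal part, CytERM, is annotated as a short fragment of rabbit cytochrome P450 CYP2C1, although the catalogue entry lists the insert species as human. This kind of segment acts as an endoplasmic reticulum membrane anchor that leaves the fused protein on the cytoplasmic face of the ER. A short linker derived from multiple cloning site sequence joins it to mAvicFP1, a constitutively fluorescent green protein derived from Aequorea victoria with low acid sensitivity.

The stated purpose is the OSER (organized smooth endoplasmic reticulum) assay. In this assay, a fluorescent protein tethered to the ER membrane is expressed in cells. Any tendency of the protein to oligomerize reorganizes the ER into stacked, whorl-like structures, so the proportion of cells with normal reticular ER reports how monomeric the protein is in cells.
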