Addgene plasmid #129510: CytERM-mAvicFP1
Purpose: Expresses CytERM-mAvicFP1 in mammalian cells (for OSER assay)
Depositing lab: Nathan Shaner. Depositing organization: Scintillon Institute. Publication: Aequorea's secrets revealed: New fluorescent proteins with unique properties for bioimaging and biosensing. Lambert GG, Depernet H, Gotthard G, Schultz DT, Navizet I, Lambert T, Adams SR, Torreblanca-Zanca A, Chu M, Bindels DS, Levesque V, Nero Moffatt J, Salih A, Royant A, Shaner NC. PLoS Biol. 2020 Nov 2;18(11):e3000936. doi: 10.1371/journal.pbio.3000936. eCollection 2020 Nov. PubMed 33137097.
Backbone
  Vector backbone: pC1
  Backbone manufacturer: Clontech
  Vector type: Mammalian Expression
  Selectable markers: Neomycin (select with G418)
Growth in bacteria
  Bacterial resistance: Kanamycin, 50 μg/mL
  Growth temperature: 37°C
  Growth strain: DH5alpha
  Copy number: High Copy
Gene/Insert
  Gene/Insert name: CytERM-mAvicFP1
  Species: H. sapiens (human)
  Promoter: CMV
  Cloning method: Gibson Cloning
  Sequencing primers: 5′ CMV-F; 3′ SV40-R
Terms and licenses: Academic/Nonprofit Terms; Industry Terms: Not Available to Industry
Depositor comments: Used in OSER assay (see Costantini et al., 2012)
How to cite: CytERM-mAvicFP1 was a gift from Nathan Shaner (Addgene plasmid # 129510 ; http://n2t.net/addgene:129510 ; RRID:Addgene_129510)
