>Addgene plasmid #129510 | CytERM-mAvicFP1 | depositor partial sequence | sequence record 251046 | insert
TAGCAGAGCTGGTTTAGTGACCGTCAGATCCGCTAGCGCTACCGGACTCAGATCTGGTACCCCTTGCAGC
TTCCAGTTGTCAGGAAGAGAAGGCTCCCATGGATCCTGTGGTGGTGCTGGGGCTCTGTCTCTCCTGTTTG
CTTCTCCTTTCACTCTGGAAACAGAGCTATGGGGGAGGGAAGCTTCGAATTCTGCAGTCGACGGTACCGC
GGGCCCGGGATCCACCGGTCGCCACCATGGTGAGCAAGGGCGAGGAGCTGTTCAACGGTATCGTTCCTAT
CCTGATCGAACTGAACGGTGACGTTCATGGTCATAAGTTCTCTGTTCGTGGTGAAGGTGAAGGTGACGCT
GGTTCTGGTAAGATCGAAATCAAGTTCGTTTGCACCACCGGTACCCTGCCTGTTCCTTGGCCTACCCTGG
TTACCACCTTATGCTACGGTGTTCAGTGCTTCACCCGTTACCCTGAACATATGAAGCAGCATGACTTCTA
CAAGTCTGCTATGCCTGACGGTTACATCCAGAAGCGTACCATCTCTTTCCAGGACGACGGTCATTACAAG
ACCCGTGCTGAAGTTAAGTTCGAAGGTGACACCCTGGTTAACCGTATCGAACTGAAGGGTATCGACTTCA
AGGAAGACGGTAACATCCTGGGTAACAAGATGGAATACAACTACAACTCTCATTCTGTTTACGTTCTGTC
TGACAAGGCTAACAACGGTATCAAGGTTAACTTCAAGATCCGTCATAACCTGAAGGGTGAAGGTATCCAG
CTGGCTGACCATGACCAGCAGAACATCCCTATCGGTGACGGTCCTGTTCTGCTGCCTGACTACCATTACC
TGTCTACCCAGACCAAGATCACCAAGGACCCTAACGAAAAGCGTGACCATATGAACCTGGTTGAATTCGT
TACCGCTTGCGGTATCACCCATGGTATGGACGAGCTGTACAAGTAAGCGGCCGCGACTCTAGATCATAAT
CAGCCATACCACATTTGTAGAGGTTTTACTTGCTTTAAAAAACCTCCCACACCTCCCCCTGAACCTGAAA
CATAAAATGAATGCAATTGTTGTTGTTAACTGTTATGCAG
